>Addgene plasmid #230315 | AiP13650 - pAAV-AiE0516h-minBG-SYFP2-P2A-3XFLAG-10aa-H2B-WPRE3-BGHpA (Alias: CN3650) | addgene full sequence | sequence record 470721 | Addgene NGS Result
CTACATGTTGTGTGGAATGTCTGGGGGTGTGTGCTGTACTTCTTTTTTCATTTCCTGTCCTTAGAATTCT
ACAGGCAATTTGCCCAAAATGATTGTAAATCAGACTCTTTTATGTTTTCTGAGGCACCGAAGAGCCTGAA
GAACAGGAGATGACATAAAAAAATAGTTTACATCCAGTTCTTTTGATTTAAAGGAGTGAGTAAACAGTAA
AAGCAGCTTTTCATAACTTTTAGTTCAATGTGAATTTTGTTATACTAAGTTGTCTTGGAATTTTAACGCG
TGCGGCCGCAGGAACCCCTAGTGATGGAGTTGGCCACTCCCTCTCTGCGCGCTCGCTCGCTCACTGAGGC
CGGGCGACCAAAGGTCGCCCGACGCCCGGGCGGCCTCAGTGAGCGAGCGAGCGCGCAGCTGCCTGCAGGA
CATGTGAGCAAAAGGCCAGCAAAAGGCCAGGAACCGTAAAAAGGCCGCGTTGCTGGCGTTTTTCCATAGG
CTCCGCCCCCCTGACGAGCATCACAAAAATCGACGCTCAAGTCAGAGGTGGCGAAACCCGACAGGACTAT
AAAGATACCAGGCGTTTCCCCCTGGAAGCTCCCTCGTGCGCTCTCCTGTTCCGACCCTGCCGCTTACCGG
ATACCTGTCCGCCTTTCTCCCTTCGGGAAGCGTGGCGCTTTCTCATAGCTCACGCTGTAGGTATCTCAGT
TCGGTGTAGGTCGTTCGCTCCAAGCTGGGCTGTGTGCACGAACCCCCCGTTCAGCCCGACCGCTGCGCCT
TATCCGGTAACTATCGTCTTGAGTCCAACCCGGTAAGACACGACTTATCGCCACTGGCAGCAGCCACTGG
TAACAGGATTAGCAGAGCGAGGTATGTAGGCGGTGCTACAGAGTTCTTGAAGTGGTGGCCTAACTACGGC
TACACTAGAAGAACAGTATTTGGTATCTGCGCTCTGCTGAAGCCAGTTACCTTCGGAAAAAGAGTTGGTA
GCTCTTGATCCGGCAAACAAACCACCGCTGGTAGCGGTGGTTTTTTTGTTTGCAAGCAGCAGATTACGCG
CAGAAAAAAAGGATCTCAAGAAGATCCTTTGATCTTTTCTACGGGGTCTGACGCTCAGTGGAACGAAAAC
TCACGTTAAGGGATTTTGGTCATGAGATTATCAAAAAGGATCTTCACCTAGATCCTTTTAAATTAAAAAT
GAAGTTTTAAATCAATCTAAAGTATATATGAGTAAACTTGGTCTGACAGTTACCAATGCTTAATCAGTGA
GGCACCTATCTCAGCGATCTGTCTATTTCGTTCATCCATAGTTGCCTGACTCCCCGTCGTGTAGATAACT
ACGATACGGGAGGGCTTACCATCTGGCCCCAGTGCTGCAATGATACCGCGAGACCCACGCTCACCGGCTC
CAGATTTATCAGCAATAAACCAGCCAGCCGGAAGGGCCGAGCGCAGAAGTGGTCCTGCAACTTTATCCGC
CTCCATCCAGTCTATTAATTGTTGCCGGGAAGCTAGAGTAAGTAGTTCGCCAGTTAATAGTTTGCGCAAC
GTTGTTGCCATTGCTACAGGCATCGTGGTGTCACGCTCGTCGTTTGGTATGGCTTCATTCAGCTCCGGTT
CCCAACGATCAAGGCGAGTTACATGATCCCCCATGTTGTGCAAAAAAGCGGTTAGCTCCTTCGGTCCTCC
GATCGTTGTCAGAAGTAAGTTGGCCGCAGTGTTATCACTCATGGTTATGGCAGCACTGCATAATTCTCTT
ACTGTCATGCCATCCGTAAGATGCTTTTCTGTGACTGGTGAGTACTCAACCAAGTCATTCTGAGAATAGT
GTATGCGGCGACCGAGTTGCTCTTGCCCGGCGTCAATACGGGATAATACCGCGCCACATAGCAGAACTTT
AAAAGTGCTCATCATTGGAAAACGTTCTTCGGGGCGAAAACTCTCAAGGATCTTACCGCTGTTGAGATCC
AGTTCGATGTAACCCACTCGTGCACCCAACTGATCTTCAGCATCTTTTACTTTCACCAGCGTTTCTGGGT
GAGCAAAAACAGGAAGGCAAAATGCCGCAAAAAAGGGAATAAGGGCGACACGGAAATGTTGAATACTCAT
ACTCTTCCTTTTTCAATATTATTGAAGCATTTATCAGGGTTATTGTCTCATGAGCGGATACATATTTGAA
TGTATTTAGAAAAATAAACAAATAGGGGTTCCGCGCACATTTCCCCGAAAAGTGCCACCTGACGTCTAAG
AAACCATTATTATCATGACATTAACCTATAAAAATAGGCGTATCACGAGGCCCTTTCGTCTCGCGCGTTT
CGGTGATGACGGTGAAAACCTCTGACACATGCAGCTCCCGGAGACGGTCACAGCTTGTCTGTAAGCGGAT
GCCGGGAGCAGACAAGCCCGTCAGGGCGCGTCAGCGGGTGTTGGCGGGTGTCGGGGCTGGCTTAACTATG
CGGCATCAGAGCAGATTGTACTGAGAGTGCACCATAAAATTGTAAACGTTAATATTTTGTTAAAATTCGC
GTTAAATTTTTGTTAAATCAGCTCATTTTTTAACCAATAGACCGAAATCGGCAAAATCCCTTATAAATCA
AAAGAATAGCCCGAGATAGAGT
[37 nt withheld, positions 2613-2649]
AAAGAACGTGGACTCCAACGTCAAAGG
[141 nt withheld, positions 2677-2817]
G
[46 nt withheld, positions 2819-2864]
A
[95 nt withheld, positions 2866-2960]
TATGCGGTGTGAAATACCGCACAGATGCGTAAGGAGAAAATACCGCATCAGGCGCCCCTGCAGGCAGCTG
CGCGCTCGCTCGCTCACTGAGGCCGCCCGGGCAAAGCCCGGGCGTCGGGCGACCTTTGGTCGCCCGGCCT
CAGTGAGCGAGCGAGCGCGCAGAGAGGGAGTGGCCAACTCCATCACTAGGGGTTCCTGCGGCCGCTCGGT
CCGCACGTGAGATCTCATGCCTGCTATTGTCTTCCCAATCCTCCCCCTTGCTGTCCTGCCCCACCCCACC
CCCCAGAATAGAATGACACCTACTCAGACAATGCGATGCAATTTCCTCATTTTATTAGGAAAGGACAGTG
GGAGTGGCACCTTCCAGGGTCAAGGAAGGCACGGGGGAGGGGCAAACAACAGATGGCTGGCAACTAGAAG
GCACAGTCGAAGATCTCTCGAGCCACGGAATTGTCAGTGCCCAACAGCCGAGCCCCTGTCCAGCAGCGGG
CAAGGCAGGCGGCGATGAGTTCCGCCGTGGCAAGAACTAACCAGGATTTATACAAGGAGGAGAAAATGAA
AGCCATACGGGAAGCAATAGCATGATACAAAGGCATTAAAGCAGCGTATCCACATAGCGTAAAAGGAGCA
ACATAGTTAAGAATACCAGTCAATCTTTCACAAATTTTGTAATCCAGAGGTTGATTATGATATCGAATTC
GCGGCCGCGGCGCGCCTCATTACTTAGCGCTGGTGTACTTGGTGATGGCCTTAGTACCCTCGGACACGGC
GTGCTTGGCCAACTCCCCAGGCAGCAGCAGGCGCACGGCCGTCTGGATCTCCCGGGAGGTGATGGTCGAG
CGCTTGTTGTAATGCGCCAGGCGGGAAGCCTCTCCTGCGATGCGCTCGAAAATGTCGTTCACAAACGAAT
TCATGATGCCCATGGCCTTGGACGAAATGCCGGTGTCAGGGTGGACCTGCTTCAGAACCTTGTACACATA
GATGGAATAGCTCTCCTTGCGGCTGCGCTTGCGCTTCTTGCCGCCTTTCTTCTGCGCCTTAGTCACCGCC
TTCTTGGAGCCCTTTTTCGGGGCGGGAGCAGACTTCGCTGGCTCTGGGCCTCCGGAGCCTCCAGATCTGA
GTCCGGACTTGTCATCGTCATCCTTGTAATCGATGTCATGATCTTTATAATCTCCGTCATGGTCTTTGTA
GTCTCCACTAGCACCAGGCCCTGGATTCTCCTCTACATCCCCTGCCTGTTTCAACAGTGAGAAGTTGGTA
GCACCAGAGCCCTTGTACAGCTCGTCCATGCCGAGAGTGATCCCGGCGGCGGTCACGAACTCCAGCAGGA
CCATGTGATCGCGCTTCTCGTTGGGGTCTTTGCTCAGCTTGGACTGGTAGCTCAGGTAGTGGTTGTCGGG
CAGCAGCACGGGGCCGTCGCCGATGGGGGTGTTCTGCTGGTAGTGGTCGGCGAGCTGCACGCCGCCGTCC
TCGATGTTGTGGCGGATCTTGAAGTTGGCCTTGATGCCGTTCTTCTGCTTGTCGGCGGTGATATAGACGT
TGTGGCTGTTGTAGTTGTACTCCAGCTTGTGCCCCAGGATGTTGCCGTCCTCCTTGAAGTCGATGCCCTT
CAGCTCGATGCGGTTCACCAGGGTGTCGCCCTCGAACTTCACCTCGGCGCGGGTCTTGTAGTTGCCGTCG
TCTTTGAAGAAGATGGTGCGCTCCTGGACGTAGCCTTCGGGCATGGCGGACTTGAAGAAGTCGTGCTGCT
TCATGTGGTCGGGGTAGCGGGCGAAGCACTGCACGCCGTAGCCCAGGGTGGTCACGAGGGTGGGCCAGGG
CACGGGCAGCTTGCCGGTGGTGCAGATCAGCTTCAGGGTCAGCTTGCCGTAGGTGGCATCGCCCTCGCCC
TCGCCGGACACGCTGAACTTGTGGCCGTTGACATCGCCGTCCAGCTCGACCAGGATGGGCACCACCCCGG
TGAACAGCTCCTCGCCCTTGGAGACCATGGTGGCGACCGGTAGCGCTAGCTTCGAAAGATCTGGATCCCA
GAAGCAAATGTAAGCAATAGATGGCTCTGCCCTGACTTTTATGCCCAGCCCGAGCTCGGTACCCCCTCCT
CAACATAAGACCAAGCAGTTTTGGTTTCCTTTTTGGGGCTGTTTATTTATT
Features (pLannotate 1.2.2; 16 found; start..end, strand, type, name):
    325..352     -  repeat_region  AAV2 ITR (fragment): inverted terminal repeat of adeno-associated virus serotype 2 inverted
    381..408     -  repeat_region  AAV2 ITR (fragment): inverted terminal repeat of adeno-associated virus serotype 2 inverted
    481..1069    -  rep_origin     ori: high-copy-number ColE1/pMB1/pBR322/pUC origin of replication
   1240..2100    -  CDS            AmpR: β-lactamase; bla; confers resistance to ampicillin, carbenicillin, and related antibiotics
   2101..2205    -  promoter       AmpR promoter: bla
   2300..2335    +  CDS            rop (fragment): Rop protein, which maintains plasmids at low copy number; rop
   2437..2486    +  misc_feature   bom (fragment): basis of mobility region from pBR322
   2487..2942    -  rep_origin     f1 ori (sequence partly withheld): f1 bacteriophage origin of replication; arrow indicates direction of (+) strand synthesis
   2961..3012    +  misc_feature   bom (fragment): basis of mobility region from pBR322
   3017..3157    -  repeat_region  AAV2 ITR: inverted terminal repeat of adeno-associated virus serotype 2 inverted
   3275..3386    -  polyA_signal   bGH poly(A) signal: bovine growth hormone polyadenylation signal
   3403..3483    -  misc_feature   WPRE (fragment): woodchuck hepatitis virus posttranscriptional regulatory element
   3489..3646    -  misc_feature   WPRE (fragment): woodchuck hepatitis virus posttranscriptional regulatory element
   3680..4057    -  CDS            H2B: human histone H2B; HIST1H2BJ
   4088..4153    -  CDS            3xFLAG: three tandem FLAG® epitope tags, followed by an enterokinase cleavage site
   4232..4948    -  CDS            SYFP2: SYFP2 is a basic (constitutively fluorescent) yellow fluorescent protein published in 2006, derived from Aequorea victoria. It is reported to be a very rapidly-maturing monomer with moderate acid sensitivity.
