[The description below was written by a language model from this plasmid's Addgene catalogue record and pLannotate feature annotations shown in this document.]
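Description:
AiP13650 (alias CN3650) is an AAV transfer plasmid built on a pAAV2 backbone, intended for packaging recombinant adeno-associated virus that reports enhancer activity in brain cells. It is maintained in bacteria through a high-copy ColE1/pUC-type origin and selected with ampicillin via the β-lactamase gene and its native promoter. An f1 phage origin and small remnants of pBR322 rop and bom sequences are also annotated in the backbone. One full AAV2 inverted terminal repeat is detected next to the polyadenylation signal, while the opposite ITR appears only as short fragments, which is common when sequence annotation meets these highly structured repeats. The ITRs delimit the genome that is replicated and packaged into capsids.

The payload is driven by the AiE0516h enhancer placed upstream of the minimal β-globin promoter (minBG). Neither element is picked up in the automated feature table, and both are known only from the construct name and catalogue fields. The minimal promoter has little activity by itself, so expression depends on the enhancer, which was designed to direct transgene expression to specific brain cell populations; the record does not say which ones. The single open reading frame encodes the yellow fluorescent protein SYFP2, a P2A self-cleaving peptide, and then a 3xFLAG tag joined by a 10-amino-acid linker to human histone H2B. Ribosomal skipping at P2A should give free SYFP2 plus a separate FLAG-tagged histone that is incorporated into chromatin. That combination would allow both fluorescence imaging and antibody-based detection of labelled nuclei, although the record does not state this purpose. A shortened woodchuck element (WPRE3) and the bovine growth hormone polyadenylation signal enhance and terminate expression while conserving packaging capacity.
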