Addgene plasmid #230315: AiP13650 - pAAV-AiE0516h-minBG-SYFP2-P2A-3XFLAG-10aa-H2B-WPRE3-BGHpA (Alias: CN3650)
Purpose: AiE0516h is an enhancer sequence, designed to drive AAV-mediated transgene expression in specific populations of brain cells
Depositing lab: Allen Institute for Brain Science & Boaz Levi. Depositing organization: Allen Institute. Publication: A suite of enhancer AAVs and transgenic mouse lines for genetic access to cortical cell types. Ben-Simon Y, Hooper M, Narayan S, Daigle TL, Dwivedi D, Way SW, Oster A, Stafford DA, Mich JK, Taormina MJ, Martinez RA, Opitz-Araya X, Roth JR, Alexander JR, Allen S, Amster A, Arbuckle J, Ayala A, Baker PM, Bakken TE, Barcelli T, Barta S, Bendrick J, Bertagnolli D, Bielstein C, Bishwakarma P, Bowlus J, Boyer G, Brouner K, Casian B, Casper T, Chakka AB, Chakrabarty R, Chance RK, Chavan S, Clark M, Colbert K, Collman F, Daniel S, Departee M, DiValentin P, Donadio N, Dotson N, Egdorf T, Fliss T, Gabitto M, Garcia J, Gary A, Gasperini M, Gloe J, Goldy J, Gore BB, Graybuck L, Greisman N, Haeseleer F, Halterman C, Haradon Z, Hastings SD, Helback O, Ho W, Hockemeyer D, Huang C, Huff S, Hunker A, Johansen N, Jones D, Juneau Z, Kalmbach B, Kannan M, Khem S, Kussick E, Kutsal R, Larsen R, Lee C, Lee AY, Leibly M, Lenz GH, Li S, Liang E, Lusk N, Madigan Z, Malloy J, Malone J, McCue R, Melchor J, Mollenkopf T, Moosman S, Morin E, Newman D, Ng L, Ngo K, Omstead V, Otto S, Oyama A, Pena N, Pham T, Phillips E, Pom CA, Potekhina L, Ransford S, Ray PL, Rette D, Reynoldson C, Rimorin C, Rocha D, Ruiz A, Sanchez REA, Sawyer L, Sedeno-Cortes A, Sevigny JP, Shapovalova N, Shepard N, Shulga L, Sigler AR, Siverts L, Soliman S, Somasundaram S, Staats B, Stewart K, Szelenyi E, Tieu M, Trader C, Tran A, van Velthoven CTJ, Walker M, Wang Y, Weed N, Wirthlin M, Wood T, Wynalda B, Yao Z, Zhou T, Ariza J, Dee N, Reding M, Ronellenfitch K, Mufti S, Sunkin SM, Smith KA, Esposito L, Waters J, Thyagarajan B, Yao S, Lein ES, Zeng H, Levi BP, Ngai J, Ting JT, Tasic B. Cell. 2025 May 16:S0092-8674(25)00513-6. doi: 10.1016/j.cell.2025.05.002. PubMed 40403729.
Backbone
  Vector backbone: pAAV2
  Vector type: AAV
Growth in bacteria
  Bacterial resistance: Ampicillin, 100 μg/mL
  Growth temperature: 37°C
  Growth strain: NEB Stable
  Copy number: High Copy
Gene/Insert
  Gene/Insert name: SYFP2-P2A-3XFLAG-10aa-H2B
  Species: Synthetic
  Promoter: minBG
  Cloning method: Gibson Cloning
Terms and licenses: Academic/Nonprofit Terms; Industry Terms: Not Available to Industry
How to cite: AiP13650 - pAAV-AiE0516h-minBG-SYFP2-P2A-3XFLAG-10aa-H2B-WPRE3-BGHpA (Alias: CN3650) was a gift from Allen Institute for Brain Science & Boaz Levi (Addgene plasmid # 230315 ; http://n2t.net/addgene:230315 ; RRID:Addgene_230315)
